Addgene plasmid #239340: pmCherry_I3
Purpose: Expresses the I3-01 nanocage subunit N-terminally tagged with mCherry in mammalian cells. Assembles into nanocages tagged with 60 FPs.
Depositing lab: Torsten Wittmann. Depositing organization: University of California, San Francisco (UCSF). Publication: Quantitative comparison of fluorescent proteins using protein nanocages in live cells. Viola G, Ibrahim YW, Jacobs KA, Lemiere J, Kutys ML, Wittmann T. J Cell Sci. 2025 May 15;138(10):jcs263858. doi: 10.1242/jcs.263858. Epub 2025 May 21. PubMed 40326462.
Backbone
  Vector backbone: pEGFP
  Backbone size w/o insert (bp): 4000
  Total vector size (bp): 5345
  Vector type: Mammalian Expression
  Selectable markers: Neomycin (select with G418)
Growth in bacteria
  Bacterial resistance: Kanamycin, 50 μg/mL
  Growth temperature: 37°C
  Growth strain: DH5alpha
  Copy number: High Copy
Gene/Insert
  Gene/Insert name: I3-01 (alt name: I3 nanocage subunit)
  Species: Synthetic
  Insert size (bp): 609
  Mutation: K129A
  Promoter: CMV
  Tag / fusion protein: mCherry (N terminal on insert)
  Cloning method: Gibson Cloning
  Sequencing primers: 5′ NA
Terms and licenses: Academic/Nonprofit Terms; Industry Terms: Not Available to Industry
How to cite: pmCherry_I3 was a gift from Torsten Wittmann (Addgene plasmid # 239340 ; http://n2t.net/addgene:239340 ; RRID:Addgene_239340)
