[The description below was written by a language model from this plasmid's Addgene catalogue record and pLannotate feature annotations shown in this document.]
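Description:
pmCherry_I3 is a mammalian expression plasmid built on a pEGFP-type backbone, listed at about 5.3 kb (the catalogue size and the sequenced record differ by only a few bases). It is maintained in E. coli through a high-copy ColE1/pUC-type origin and also carries an f1 phage origin. A single NeoR/KanR gene (Tn5 aminoglycoside phosphotransferase) serves both hosts. A bacterial bla-type promoter drives it for kanamycin selection, and the adjacent SV40 enhancer/early promoter drives it in mammalian cells for G418 selection, with the HSV TK polyadenylation signal terminating the transcript. The short ble, large T antigen and bGH poly(A) fragments in the annotation appear to be partial matches to backbone sequence rather than functional parts.

The expression cassette uses the human CMV immediate early enhancer and promoter, followed by a multiple cloning site remnant, the mCherry coding sequence and an SV40 polyadenylation signal. The insert, a 609 bp synthetic gene encoding the I3-01 nanocage subunit with a K129A mutation, was introduced by Gibson cloning and is fused downstream of mCherry, so the red fluorescent protein sits at the subunit's N terminus. The automated feature table does not annotate I3-01 itself, but the unannotated stretch between mCherry and the SV40 poly(A) region is consistent with its position.

According to the record, the expressed subunits self-assemble in cells into nanocages carrying 60 fluorescent proteins each. The associated publication concerns quantitative comparison of fluorescent proteins using such nanocages in live cells, and this construct supplies the mCherry version.
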