Features (pLannotate 1.2.2; 14 found; start..end, strand, type, name):
      1..589     +  rep_origin     ori: high-copy-number ColE1/pMB1/pBR322/pUC origin of replication
    764..1067    +  enhancer       CMV enhancer: human cytomegalovirus immediate early enhancer
   1068..1271    +  promoter       CMV promoter: human cytomegalovirus (CMV) immediate early promoter
   1312..1368    +  misc_feature   MCS: multiple cloning site
   1383..2072    +  CDS            mCherry: mCherry is a basic (constitutively fluorescent) red fluorescent protein published in 2004, derived from Discosoma sp.. It is reported to be a very rapidly-maturing monomer with low acid sensitivity.
   2739..2822    +  CDS            large T antigen (fragment): large T antigen from SV40 (simian virus 40)
   2845..2966    +  polyA_signal   SV40 poly(A) signal: SV40 polyadenylation signal
   3000..3428    -  rep_origin     f1 ori (sequence partly withheld): f1 bacteriophage origin of replication; arrow indicates direction of (+) strand synthesis
   3455..3559    +  promoter       AmpR promoter: bla
   3561..3918    +  promoter       SV40 promoter: SV40 enhancer and early promoter
   3953..4747    +  CDS            NeoR/KanR: aminoglycoside phosphotransferase from Tn5; aph(3')-II (or nptII); confers resistance to neomycin, kanamycin, and G418 (Geneticin®)
   4768..4920    +  CDS            ble (fragment): BLE_KLEPN - Experimental evidence at protein level: Swiss-Prot protein existence level 1. Binding protein with a strong affinity to the bleomycin family of antibiotics. Binds to CL990; an antimitotic-antibiotic compound. From Klebsiella pneumoniae.
   4979..5026    +  polyA_signal   HSV TK poly(A) signal: herpes simplex virus thymidine kinase polyadenylation signal (Cole and Stacy, 1985)
   5117..5133    -  polyA_signal   bGH poly(A) signal (fragment): bovine growth hormone polyadenylation signal
>Addgene plasmid #239340 | pmCherry_I3 | addgene full sequence | sequence record 474987 | Addgene NGS Result
TTGAGATCCTTTTTTTCTGCGCGTAATCTGCTGCTTGCAAACAAAAAAACCACCGCTACCAGCGGTGGTT
TGTTTGCCGGATCAAGAGCTACCAACTCTTTTTCCGAAGGTAACTGGCTTCAGCAGAGCGCAGATACCAA
ATACTGTTCTTCTAGTGTAGCCGTAGTTAGGCCACCACTTCAAGAACTCTGTAGCACCGCCTACATACCT
CGCTCTGCTAATCCTGTTACCAGTGGCTGCTGCCAGTGGCGATAAGTCGTGTCTTACCGGGTTGGACTCA
AGACGATAGTTACCGGATAAGGCGCAGCGGTCGGGCTGAACGGGGGGTTCGTGCACACAGCCCAGCTTGG
AGCGAACGACCTACACCGAACTGAGATACCTACAGCGTGAGCTATGAGAAAGCGCCACGCTTCCCGAAGG
GAGAAAGGCGGACAGGTATCCGGTAAGCGGCAGGGTCGGAACAGGAGAGCGCACGAGGGAGCTTCCAGGG
GGAAACGCCTGGTATCTTTATAGTCCTGTCGGGTTTCGCCACCTCTGACTTGAGCGTCGATTTTTGTGAT
GCTCGTCAGGGGGGCGGAGCCTATGGAAAAACGCCAGCAACGCGGCCTTTTTACGGTTCCTGGCCTTTTG
CTGGCCTTTTGCTCACATGTTCTTTCCTGCGTTATCCCCTGATTCTGTGGATAACCGTATTACCGCCATG
CATTAGTTATTAATAGTAATCAATTACGGGGTCATTAGTTCATAGCCCATATATGGAGTTCCGCGTTACA
TAACTTACGGTAAATGGCCCGCCTGGCTGACCGCCCAACGACCCCCGCCCATTGACGTCAATAATGACGT
ATGTTCCCATAGTAACGCCAATAGGGACTTTCCATTGACGTCAATGGGTGGAGTATTTACGGTAAACTGC
CCACTTGGCAGTACATCAAGTGTATCATATGCCAAGTACGCCCCCTATTGACGTCAATGACGGTAAATGG
CCCGCCTGGCATTATGCCCAGTACATGACCTTATGGGACTTTCCTACTTGGCAGTACATCTACGTATTAG
TCATCGCTATTACCATGGTGATGCGGTTTTGGCAGTACATCAATGGGCGTGGATAGCGGTTTGACTCACG
GGGATTTCCAAGTCTCCACCCCATTGACGTCAATGGGAGTTTGTTTTGGCACCAAAATCAACGGGACTTT
CCAAAATGTCGTAACAACTCCGCCCCATTGACGCAAATGGGCGGTAGGCGTGTACGGTGGGAGGTCTATA
TAAGCAGAGCTGGTTTAGTGAACCGTCAGATCCGCTAGCGCTACCGGACTCAGATCTCGAGCTCAAGCTT
CGAATTCTGCAGTCGACGGTACCGCGGGCCCGGGATCCAACCGGTCGCCACCATGGTGTCAAAAGGCGAG
GAGGACAATATGGCGATTATCAAGGAATTTATGCGCTTTAAAGTCCATATGGAGGGGTCCGTTAACGGGC
ACGAGTTCGAGATCGAAGGTGAAGGTGAGGGCAGGCCCTACGAAGGCACTCAGACCGCTAAGCTGAAGGT
GACTAAAGGAGGCCCCCTCCCCTTTGCCTGGGACATACTCAGCCCTCAGTTTATGTACGGGTCAAAGGCC
TACGTCAAGCACCCTGCAGATATACCAGACTACTTGAAATTATCATTTCCCGAGGGGTTTAAATGGGAGA
GAGTTATGAATTTTGAGGATGGCGGCGTAGTTACTGTAACACAGGATAGTAGCCTGCAGGATGGGGAATT
TATTTACAAAGTGAAATTACGAGGGACTAACTTTCCTTCCGATGGACCAGTGATGCAGAAAAAGACTATG
GGTTGGGAGGCGTCCTCAGAAAGAATGTATCCTGAGGATGGTGCACTCAAAGGAGAGATCAAGCAAAGGC
TGAAGCTGAAGGATGGTGGACATTATGACGCCGAAGTTAAAACCACATACAAGGCAAAGAAACCGGTACA
GTTGCCGGGTGCATACAATGTGAATATTAAACTGGACATCACCTCACACAATGAAGACTACACCATTGTC
GAACAGTATGAGCGTGCTGAAGGACGACATAGTACTGGCGGATCCGGTGGTAGCGGTGGTAGCGGTGGTA
GCGGTGGTAGCGGTGGTAGCGAGGAACTCTTTAAGAAGCATAAAATCGTAGCTGTGCTCAGAGCAAATTC
AGTAGAGGAGGCGAAGAAAAAGGCCCTGGCCGTTTTCCTGGGCGGAGTCCACCTCATCGAAATTACTTTT
ACTGTCCCCGACGCAGATACAGTCATAAAAGAGTTGAGTTTTCTCAAAGAGATGGGGGCGATCATCGGTG
CCGGGACGGTTACGTCAGTCGAGCAGTGCCGGAAAGCAGTGGAGTCAGGAGCGGAATTTATCGTATCTCC
ACATCTGGATGAGGAAATATCTCAATTCTGTAAAGAAAAAGGTGTCTTTTACATGCCCGGCGTTATGACG
CCAACGGAGCTGGTGAAGGCCATGAAGCTGGGACACACGATACTGGCTCTCTTTCCAGGCGAAGTGGTCG
GTCCTCAATTCGTCAAGGCAATGAAAGGGCCTTTCCCCAACGTTAAATTCGTCCCGACTGGGGGAGTAAA
CTTGGACAATGTTTGCGAATGGTTTAAGGCAGGGGTACTCGCTGTTGGAGTTGGTTCCGCATTGGTAAAA
GGTACGCCTGTCGAAGTGGCAGAAAAGGCAAAGGCTTTCGTTGAGAAGATCCGCGGATGTACTGAATAGG
CGACTCTAGATCATAATCAGCCATACCACATTTGTAGAGGTTTTACTTGCTTTAAAAAACCTCCCACACC
TCCCCCTGAACCTGAAACATAAAATGAATGCAATTGTTGTTGTTAACTTGTTTATTGCAGCTTATAATGG
TTACAAATAAAGCAATAGCATCACAAATTTCACAAATAAAGCATTTTTTTCACTGCATTCTAGTTGTGGT
TTGTCCAAACTCATCAATGTATCTTAAGGCGTAAATTGTAAGCGTTAATATTTTGTTAAAATTCGCGTTA
AATTTTTGTTAAATCAGCTCATTTTTTAACCAATAGGCCGAAATCGGCAAAATCCCTTATAAATCAAAAG
AATAGACCGAGATAGGGT
[37 nt withheld, positions 3099-3135]
AAAGAACGTGGACTCCAACGTCAAAGG
[49 nt withheld, positions 3163-3211]
T
[91 nt withheld, positions 3213-3303]
G
[124 nt withheld, positions 3305-3428]
CAGGTGGCACTTTTCGGGGAAATGTGCGCGGAACCCCTATTTGTTTATTTTTCTAAATACATTCAAATAT
GTATCCGCTCATGAGACAATAACCCTGATAAATGCTTCAATAATATTGAAAAAGGAAGAGTCCTGAGGCG
GAAAGAACCAGCTGTGGAATGTGTGTCAGTTAGGGTGTGGAAAGTCCCCAGGCTCCCCAGCAGGCAGAAG
TATGCAAAGCATGCATCTCAATTAGTCAGCAACCAGGTGTGGAAAGTCCCCAGGCTCCCCAGCAGGCAGA
AGTATGCAAAGCATGCATCTCAATTAGTCAGCAACCATAGTCCCGCCCCTAACTCCGCCCATCCCGCCCC
TAACTCCGCCCAGTTCCGCCCATTCTCCGCCCCATGGCTGACTAATTTTTTTTATTTATGCAGAGGCCGA
GGCCGCCTCGGCCTCTGAGCTATTCCAGAAGTAGTGAGGAGGCTTTTTTGGAGGCCTAGGCTTTTGCAAA
GATCGATCAAGAGACAGGATGAGGATCGTTTCGCATGATTGAACAAGATGGATTGCACGCAGGTTCTCCG
GCCGCTTGGGTGGAGAGGCTATTCGGCTATGACTGGGCACAACAGACAATCGGCTGCTCTGATGCCGCCG
TGTTCCGGCTGTCAGCGCAGGGGCGCCCGGTTCTTTTTGTCAAGACCGACCTGTCCGGTGCCCTGAATGA
ACTGCAAGACGAGGCAGCGCGGCTATCGTGGCTGGCCACGACGGGCGTTCCTTGCGCAGCTGTGCTCGAC
GTTGTCACTGAAGCGGGAAGGGACTGGCTGCTATTGGGCGAAGTGCCGGGGCAGGATCTCCTGTCATCTC
ACCTTGCTCCTGCCGAGAAAGTATCCATCATGGCTGATGCAATGCGGCGGCTGCATACGCTTGATCCGGC
TACCTGCCCATTCGACCACCAAGCGAAACATCGCATCGAGCGAGCACGTACTCGGATGGAAGCCGGTCTT
GTCGATCAGGATGATCTGGACGAAGAGCATCAGGGGCTCGCGCCAGCCGAACTGTTCGCCAGGCTCAAGG
CGAGCATGCCCGACGGCGAGGATCTCGTCGTGACCCATGGCGATGCCTGCTTGCCGAATATCATGGTGGA
AAATGGCCGCTTTTCTGGATTCATCGACTGTGGCCGGCTGGGTGTGGCGGACCGCTATCAGGACATAGCG
TTGGCTACCCGTGATATTGCTGAAGAGCTTGGCGGCGAATGGGCTGACCGCTTCCTCGTGCTTTACGGTA
TCGCCGCTCCCGATTCGCAGCGCATCGCCTTCTATCGCCTTCTTGACGAGTTCTTCTGAGCGGGACTCTG
GGGTTCGAAATGACCGACCAAGCGACGCCCAACCTGCCATCACGAGATTTCGATTCCACCGCCGCCTTCT
ATGAAAGGTTGGGCTTCGGAATCGTTTTCCGGGACGCCGGCTGGATGATCCTCCAGCGCGGGGATCTCAT
GCTGGAGTTCTTCGCCCACCCTAGGGGGAGGCTAACTGAAACACGGAAGGAGACAATACCGGAAGGAACC
CGCGCTATGACGGCAATAAAAAGACAGAATAAAACGCACGGTGTTGGGTCGTTTGTTCATAAACGCGGGG
TTCGGTCCCAGGGCTGGCACTCTGTCGATACCCCACCGAGACCCCATTGGGGCCAATACGCCCGCGTTTC
TTCCTTTTCCCCACCCCACCCCCCAAGTTCGGGTGAAGGCCCAGGGCTCGCAGCCAACGTCGGGGCGGCA
GGCCCTGCCATAGCCTCAGGTTACTCATATATACTTTAGATTGATTTAAAACTTCATTTTTAATTTAAAA
GGATCTAGGTGAAGATCCTTTTTGATAATCTCATGACCAAAATCCCTTAACGTGAGTTTTCGTTCCACTG
AGCGTCAGACCCCGTAGAAAAGATCAAAGGATCTTC
